>Addgene plasmid #13140 | pc3XB-ZF41 | depositor full sequence | sequence record 7489 | Author sequence
GACGGATCGGGAGATCTCCCGATCCCCTATGGTGCACTCTCAGTACAATCTGCTCTGATGCCGCATAGTT
AAGCCAGTATCTGCTCCCTGCTTGTGTGTTGGAGGTCGCTGAGTAGTGCGCGAGCAAAATTTAAGCTACA
ACAAGGCAAGGCTTGACCGACAATTGCATGAAGAATCTGCTTAGGGTTAGGCGTTTTGCGCTGCTTCGCG
ATGTACGGGCCAGATATACGCGTTGACATTGATTATTGACTAGTTATTAATAGTAATCAATTACGGGGTC
ATTAGTTCATAGCCCATATATGGAGTTCCGCGTTACATAACTTACGGTAAATGGCCCGCCTGGCTGACCG
CCCAACGACCCCCGCCCATTGACGTCAATAATGACGTATGTTCCCATAGTAACGCCAATAGGGACTTTCC
ATTGACGTCAATGGGTGGAGTATTTACGGTAAACTGCCCACTTGGCAGTACATCAAGTGTATCATATGCC
AAGTACGCCCCCTATTGACGTCAATGACGGTAAATGGCCCGCCTGGCATTATGCCCAGTACATGACCTTA
TGGGACTTTCCTACTTGGCAGTACATCTACGTATTAGTCATCGCTATTACCATGGTGATGCGGTTTTGGC
AGTACATCAATGGGCGTGGATAGCGGTTTGACTCACGGGGATTTCCAAGTCTCCACCCCATTGACGTCAA
TGGGAGTTTGTTTTGGCACCAAAATCAACGGGACTTTCCAAAATGTCGTAACAACTCCGCCCCATTGACG
CAAATGGGCGGTAGGCGTGTACGGTGGGAGGTCTATATAAGCAGAGCTCTCTGGCTAACTAGAGAACCCA
CTGCTTACTGGCTTATCGAAATTAATACGACTCACTATAGGGAGACCCAAGCTGGCTAGCGTTTAAACGG
GCCCTCTAGACCCGGGGAGAAGAAATTTGCCTGCCCTGAGTGTCCTAAGCGCTTCATGGATCGTAGCGAC
CTGACACGTCATATCAAGACCCACACCGGTGGATCCTCTGCACAGTAGTAAGCTTAAGTTTAAACCGCTG
ATCAGCCTCGACTGTGCCTTCTAGTTGCCAGCCATCTGTTGTTTGCCCCTCCCCCGTGCCTTCCTTGACC
CTGGAAGGTGCCACTCCCACTGTCCTTTCCTAATAAAATGAGGAAATTGCATCGCATTGTCTGAGTAGGT
GTCATTCTATTCTGGGGGGTGGGGTGGGGCAGGACAGCAAGGGGGAGGATTGGGAAGACAATAGCAGGCA
TGCTGGGGATGCGGTGGGCTCTATGGCTTCTGAGGCGGAAAGAACCAGCTGGGGCTCTAGGGGGTATCCC
C
[124 nt withheld, positions 1332-1455]
C
[91 nt withheld, positions 1457-1547]
A
[49 nt withheld, positions 1549-1597]
CCTTTGACGTTGGAGTCCACGTTCTTT
[37 nt withheld, positions 1625-1661]
ACCCTATCTCGGTCTATTCTTTTGATTTATAAGGGATTTTGCCGATTTCGGCCTATTGGTTAAAAAATGA
GCTGATTTAACAAAAATTTAACGCGAATTAATTCTGTGGAATGTGTGTCAGTTAGGGTGTGGAAAGTCCC
CAGGCTCCCCAGCAGGCAGAAGTATGCAAAGCATGCATCTCAATTAGTCAGCAACCAGGTGTGGAAAGTC
CCCAGGCTCCCCAGCAGGCAGAAGTATGCAAAGCATGCATCTCAATTAGTCAGCAACCATAGTCCCGCCC
CTAACTCCGCCCATCCCGCCCCTAACTCCGCCCAGTTCCGCCCATTCTCCGCCCCATGGCTGACTAATTT
TTTTTATTTATGCAGAGGCCGAGGCCGCCTCTGCCTCTGAGCTATTCCAGAAGTAGTGAGGAGGCTTTTT
TGGAGGCCTAGGCTTTTGCAAAAAGCTCCCGGCCGGGAGCTTGTATATCCATTTTCGGATCTGATCAAGA
GACAGGATGAGGATCGTTTCGCATGATTGAACAAGATGGATTGCACGCAGGTTCTCCGGCCGCTTGGGTG
GAGAGGCTATTCGGCTATGACTGGGCACAACAGACAATCGGCTGCTCTGATGCCGCCGTGTTCCGGCTGT
CAGCGCAGGGGCGCCCGGTTCTTTTTGTCAAGACCGACCTGTCCGGTGCCCTGAATGAACTGCAGGACGA
GGCAGCGCGGCTATCGTGGCTGGCCACGACGGGCGTTCCTTGCGCAGCTGTGCTCGACGTTGTCACTGAA
GCGGGAAGGGACTGGCTGCTATTGGGCGAAGTGCCGGGGCAGGATCTCCTGTCATCTCACCTTGCTCCTG
CCGAGAAAGTATCCATCATGGCTGATGCAATGCGGCGGCTGCATACGCTTGATCCGGCTACCTGCCCATT
CGACCACCAAGCGAAACATCGCATCGAGCGAGCACGTACTCGGATGGAAGCCGGTCTTGTCGATCAGGAT
GATCTGGACGAAGAGCATCAGGGGCTCGCGCCAGCCGAACTGTTCGCCAGGCTCAAGGCGCGCATGCCCG
ACGGCGAGGATCTCGTCGTGACCCATGGCGATGCCTGCTTGCCGAATATCATGGTGGAAAATGGCCGCTT
TTCTGGATTCATCGACTGTGGCCGGCTGGGTGTGGCGGACCGCTATCAGGACATAGCGTTGGCTACCCGT
GATATTGCTGAAGAGCTTGGCGGCGAATGGGCTGACCGCTTCCTCGTGCTTTACGGTATCGCCGCTCCCG
ATTCGCAGCGCATCGCCTTCTATCGCCTTCTTGACGAGTTCTTCTGAGCGGGACTCTGGGGTTCGAAATG
ACCGACCAAGCGACGCCCAACCTGCCATCACGAGATTTCGATTCCACCGCCGCCTTCTATGAAAGGTTGG
GCTTCGGAATCGTTTTCCGGGACGCCGGCTGGATGATCCTCCAGCGCGGGGATCTCATGCTGGAGTTCTT
CGCCCACCCCAACTTGTTTATTGCAGCTTATAATGGTTACAAATAAAGCAATAGCATCACAAATTTCACA
AATAAAGCATTTTTTTCACTGCATTCTAGTTGTGGTTTGTCCAAACTCATCAATGTATCTTATCATGTCT
GTATACCGTCGACCTCTAGCTAGAGCTTGGCGTAATCATGGTCATAGCTGTTTCCTGTGTGAAATTGTTA
TCCGCTCACAATTCCACACAACATACGAGCCGGAAGCATAAAGTGTAAAGCCTGGGGTGCCTAATGAGTG
AGCTAACTCACATTAATTGCGTTGCGCTCACTGCCCGCTTTCCAGTCGGGAAACCTGTCGTGCCAGCTGC
ATTAATGAATCGGCCAACGCGCGGGGAGAGGCGGTTTGCGTATTGGGCGCTCTTCCGCTTCCTCGCTCAC
TGACTCGCTGCGCTCGGTCGTTCGGCTGCGGCGAGCGGTATCAGCTCACTCAAAGGCGGTAATACGGTTA
TCCACAGAATCAGGGGATAACGCAGGAAAGAACATGTGAGCAAAAGGCCAGCAAAAGGCCAGGAACCGTA
AAAAGGCCGCGTTGCTGGCGTTTTTCCATAGGCTCCGCCCCCCTGACGAGCATCACAAAAATCGACGCTC
AAGTCAGAGGTGGCGAAACCCGACAGGACTATAAAGATACCAGGCGTTTCCCCCTGGAAGCTCCCTCGTG
CGCTCTCCTGTTCCGACCCTGCCGCTTACCGGATACCTGTCCGCCTTTCTCCCTTCGGGAAGCGTGGCGC
TTTCTCATAGCTCACGCTGTAGGTATCTCAGTTCGGTGTAGGTCGTTCGCTCCAAGCTGGGCTGTGTGCA
CGAACCCCCCGTTCAGCCCGACCGCTGCGCCTTATCCGGTAACTATCGTCTTGAGTCCAACCCGGTAAGA
CACGACTTATCGCCACTGGCAGCAGCCACTGGTAACAGGATTAGCAGAGCGAGGTATGTAGGCGGTGCTA
CAGAGTTCTTGAAGTGGTGGCCTAACTACGGCTACACTAGAAGAACAGTATTTGGTATCTGCGCTCTGCT
GAAGCCAGTTACCTTCGGAAAAAGAGTTGGTAGCTCTTGATCCGGCAAACAAACCACCGCTGGTAGCGGT
TTTTTTGTTTGCAAGCAGCAGATTACGCGCAGAAAAAAAGGATCTCAAGAAGATCCTTTGATCTTTTCTA
CGGGGTCTGACGCTCAGTGGAACGAAAACTCACGTTAAGGGATTTTGGTCATGAGATTATCAAAAAGGAT
CTTCACCTAGATCCTTTTAAATTAAAAATGAAGTTTTAAATCAATCTAAAGTATATATGAGTAAACTTGG
TCTGACAGTTACCAATGCTTAATCAGTGAGGCACCTATCTCAGCGATCTGTCTATTTCGTTCATCCATAG
TTGCCTGACTCCCCGTCGTGTAGATAACTACGATACGGGAGGGCTTACCATCTGGCCCCAGTGCTGCAAT
GATACCGCGAGACCCACGCTCACCGGCTCCAGATTTATCAGCAATAAACCAGCCAGCCGGAAGGGCCGAG
CGCAGAAGTGGTCCTGCAACTTTATCCGCCTCCATCCAGTCTATTAATTGTTGCCGGGAAGCTAGAGTAA
GTAGTTCGCCAGTTAATAGTTTGCGCAACGTTGTTGCCATTGCTACAGGCATCGTGGTGTCACGCTCGTC
GTTTGGTATGGCTTCATTCAGCTCCGGTTCCCAACGATCAAGGCGAGTTACATGATCCCCCATGTTGTGC
AAAAAAGCGGTTAGCTCCTTCGGTCCTCCGATCGTTGTCAGAAGTAAGTTGGCCGCAGTGTTATCACTCA
TGGTTATGGCAGCACTGCATAATTCTCTTACTGTCATGCCATCCGTAAGATGCTTTTCTGTGACTGGTGA
GTACTCAACCAAGTCATTCTGAGAATAGTGTATGCGGCGACCGAGTTGCTCTTGCCCGGCGTCAATACGG
GATAATACCGCGCCACATAGCAGAACTTTAAAAGTGCTCATCATTGGAAAACGTTCTTCGGGGCGAAAAC
TCTCAAGGATCTTACCGCTGTTGAGATCCAGTTCGATGTAACCCACTCGTGCACCCAACTGATCTTCAGC
ATCTTTTACTTTCACCAGCGTTTCTGGGTGAGCAAAAACAGGAAGGCAAAATGCCGCAAAAAAGGGAATA
AGGGCGACACGGAAATGTTGAATACTCATACTCTTCCTTTTTCAATATTATTGAAGCATTTATCAGGGTT
ATTGTCTCATGAGCGGATACATATTTGAATGTATTTAGAAAAATAAACAAATAGGGGTTCCGCGCACATT
TCCCCGAAAAGTGCCACCTGACGTC
Features (pLannotate 1.2.2; 19 found; start..end, strand, type, name):
     28..80      -  misc_feature   bom (fragment): basis of mobility region from pBR322
    235..614     +  enhancer       CMV enhancer: human cytomegalovirus immediate early enhancer
    615..818     +  promoter       CMV promoter: human cytomegalovirus (CMV) immediate early promoter
    814..847     +  LTR            5' LTR (truncated) (fragment): truncated 5' long terminal repeat (LTR) from HIV-1
    863..881     +  promoter       T7 promoter: promoter for bacteriophage T7 RNA polymerase
   1062..1286    +  polyA_signal   bGH poly(A) signal: bovine growth hormone polyadenylation signal
   1290..1311    +  promoter       SV40 promoter (fragment): SV40 enhancer and early promoter
   1332..1760    +  rep_origin     f1 ori (sequence partly withheld): f1 bacteriophage origin of replication; arrow indicates direction of (+) strand synthesis
   1774..2103    +  promoter       SV40 promoter: SV40 enhancer and early promoter
   2174..2965    +  CDS            neo: KKA2_KLEPN - Also known as kan, nptII. Experimental evidence at protein level: Swiss-Prot protein existence level 1. Resistance to kanamycin, neomycin, paromomycin, ribostamycin, butirosin and gentamicin B. From Klebsiella pneumoniae.
   2989..3147    +  CDS            ble (fragment): BLE_KLEPN - Experimental evidence at protein level: Swiss-Prot protein existence level 1. Binding protein with a strong affinity to the bleomycin family of antibiotics. Binds to CL990; an antimitotic-antibiotic compound. From Klebsiella pneumoniae.
   3142..3263    +  polyA_signal   SV40 poly(A) signal: SV40 polyadenylation signal
   3336..3352    -  protein_bind   lac operator: The lac repressor binds to the lac operator to inhibit transcription in E. coli. This inhibition can be relieved by adding lactose or isopropyl-β-D-thiogalactopyranoside (IPTG). lac repressor encoded by lacI
   3360..3390    -  promoter       lac promoter: promoter for the E. coli lac operon
   3405..3426    -  protein_bind   CAP binding site: CAP binding activates transcription in the presence of cAMP. E. coli catabolite activator protein
   3439..3531    -  CDS            lacI (fragment): lac repressor; lacI; The lac repressor binds to the lac operator to inhibit transcription in E. coli. This inhibition can be relieved by adding lactose or isopropyl-β-D-thiogalactopyranoside (IPTG).
   3714..4299    -  rep_origin     ori: high-copy-number ColE1/pMB1/pBR322/pUC origin of replication
   4470..5330    -  CDS            AmpR: β-lactamase; bla; confers resistance to ampicillin, carbenicillin, and related antibiotics
   5331..5435    -  promoter       AmpR promoter: bla
