[The description below was written by a language model from this plasmid's Addgene catalogue record and pLannotate feature annotations shown in this document.]
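Description:
pc3XB-ZF41 is a mammalian expression plasmid built on pc3XB, a modified version of Invitrogen's pcDNA3, and it carries a single engineered zinc finger module as its insert. It belongs to the Zinc Finger Consortium Modular Assembly Kit v1.0, a set of standardized reagents for building zinc finger arrays and zinc finger nucleases by modular assembly. The roughly 90 bp ZF41 insert encodes one finger, derived from the Sangamo module set, that is recorded as recognising the DNA triplet GCC. It sits between XbaI and BamHI sites, both retained after cloning, so the module can be excised or joined to other fingers by restriction-based subcloning to assemble multi-finger arrays with a chosen target specificity.

The feature table covers the full 5,466 nt depositor sequence and shows the typical pcDNA3 layout. A CMV enhancer and immediate early promoter, followed by a T7 promoter that also serves as the sequencing primer site, lie upstream of the cloning region, and a bGH polyadenylation signal lies downstream. The finger insert itself is not annotated but falls in the gap between the T7 promoter and the bGH signal. A separate cassette places the neomycin phosphotransferase gene under the SV40 early promoter with an SV40 poly(A) signal, allowing G418 selection in mammalian cells. Propagation in E. coli relies on a high-copy ColE1/pUC-type origin and the β-lactamase gene for ampicillin resistance, and an f1 origin is also present. Short hits to an HIV-1 LTR, ble, lacI and bom are fragmentary and probably represent backbone remnants or annotation artefacts, not functional elements.
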