Addgene plasmid #13140: pc3XB-ZF41
Depositing lab: Keith Joung. Depositing organization: Massachusetts General Hospital. Publication: Standardized reagents and protocols for engineering zinc finger nucleases by modular assembly. Wright DA, Thibodeau-Beganny S, Sander JD, Winfrey RJ, Hirsh AS, Eichtinger M, Fu F, Porteus MH, Dobbs D, Voytas DF, Joung JK. Nat Protoc. 2006;1(3):1637-52. doi: 10.1038/nprot.2006.259 PubMed 17406455.
Backbone
  Vector backbone: pc3XB
  Backbone manufacturer: Modified Invitrogen pcDNA3
  Backbone size w/o insert (bp): 5400
  Vector type: Mammalian Expression
  Selectable markers: Neomycin (select with G418)
Growth in bacteria
  Bacterial resistance: Ampicillin, 100 μg/mL
  Growth temperature: 37°C
  Growth strain: XL1 Blue
  Copy number: High Copy
Gene/Insert
  Gene/Insert name: ZF41
  Insert size (bp): 90
  Cloning method: Restriction Enzyme; 5′ cloning site XbaI (not destroyed); 3′ cloning site BamHI (not destroyed)
  Sequencing primers: 5′ T7
Terms and licenses: Academic/Nonprofit Terms; Industry Terms: Not Available to Industry
Depositor comments: Part of the Zinc Finger Consortium Modular Assembly Kit v1.0. Finger protein sequence: PGEKKFACPECPKRFMDRSDLTRHIKTH. Target DNA sequence: GCC. This zinc finger is derived from the Sangamo module set.
How to cite: pc3XB-ZF41 was a gift from Keith Joung (Addgene plasmid # 13140 ; http://n2t.net/addgene:13140 ; RRID:Addgene_13140)
