>Addgene plasmid #13140 | pc3XB-ZF41 | addgene partial sequence | sequence record 19524 | CMV-F 5'-CGCAAATGGGCGGTAGGCGTG-3'
GAACCCACTGCTTACTGGCTTATCGAAATTAATACGACTCACTATAGGGAGACCCAAGCTGGCTAGCGTT
TAAACGGGCCCTCTAGACCCGGGGAGAAGAAATTTGCCTGCCCTGAGTGTCCTAAGCGCTTCATGGATCG
TAGCGACCTGACACGTCATATCAAGACCCACACCGGTGGATCCTCTGCACAGTAGTAAGCTTAAGTTTAA
ACCGCTGATCAGCCTCGACTGTGCCTTCTAGTTGCCAGCCATCTGTTGTTTGCCCCTCCCCCGTGCCTTC
CTTGACCCTGGAAGGTGCCACTCCCACTGTCCTTTCCTAATAAAATGAGGAAATTGCATCGCATTGTCTG
AGTAGGTGTCATTCTATTCTGGGGGGTGGGGTGGGGCAGGACAGCAAGGGGGAGGATTGGGAAGACAATA
GCAGGCATGCTGGGGATGCGGTGGGCTCTATGGCTTCTGAGGCGGAAAGAACCAGCTGGGGCTCTAGGGG
GTATCCCC
[95 nt withheld, positions 499-593]
